>Addgene plasmid #77411 | PFKL gRNA (BRDN0001145187) | addgene full sequence | sequence record 187710 | Addgene Assembled Sequence
CCCGGGTGCAAAGATGGATAAAGTTTTAAACAGAGAGGAATCTTTGCAGCTAATGGACCTTCTAGGTCTT
GAAAGGAGTGGGAATTGGCTCCGGTGCCCGTCAGTGGGCAGAGCGCACATCGCCCACAGTCCCCGAGAAG
TTGGGGGGAGGGGTCGGCAATTGATCCGGTGCCTAGAGAAGGTGGCGCGGGGTAAACTGGGAAAGTGATG
TCGTGTACTGGCTCCGCCTTTTTCCCGAGGGTGGGGGAGAACCGTATATAAGTGCAGTAGTCGCCGTGAA
CGTTCTTTTTCGCAACGGGTTTGCCGCCAGAACACAGGTAAGTGCCGTGTGTGGTTCCCGCGGGCCTGGC
CTCTTTACGGGTTATGGCCCTTGCGTGCCTTGAATTACTTCCACCTGGCTGCAGTACGTGATTCTTGATC
CCGAGCTTCGGGTTGGAAGTGGGTGGGAGAGTTCGAGGCCTTGCGCTTAAGGAGCCCCTTCGCCTCGTGC
TTGAGTTGAGGCCTGGCCTGGGCGCTGGGGCCGCCGCGTGCGAATCTGGTGGCACCTTCGCGCCTGTCTC
GCTGCTTTCGATAAGTCTCTAGCCATTTAAAATTTTTGATGACCTGCTGCGACGCTTTTTTTCTGGCAAG
ATAGTCTTGTAAATGCGGGCCAAGATCTGCACACTGGTATTTCGGTTTTTGGGGCCGCGGGCGGCGACGG
GGCCCGTGCGTCCCAGCGCACATGTTCGGCGAGGCGGGGCCTGCGAGCGCGGCCACCGAGAATCGGACGG
GGGTAGTCTCAAGCTGGCCGGCCTGCTCTGGTGCCTGGCCTCGCGCCGCCGTGTATCGCCCCGCCCTGGG
CGGCAAGGCTGGCCCGGTCGGCACCAGTTGCGTGAGCGGAAAGATGGCCGCTTCCCGGCCCTGCTGCAGG
GAGCTCAAAATGGAGGACGCGGCGCTCGGGAGAGCGGGCGGGTGAGTCACCCACACAAAGGAAAAGGGCC
TTTCCGTCCTCAGCCGTCGCTTCATGTGACTCCACGGAGTACCGGGCGCCGTCCAGGCACCTCGATTAGT
TCTCGAGCTTTTGGAGTACGTCGTCTTTAGGTTGGGGGGAGGGGTTTTATGCGATGGAGTTTCCCCACAC
TGAGTGGGTGGAGACTGAAGTTAGGCCAGCTTGGCACTTGATGTAATTCTCCTTGGAATTTGCCCTTTTT
GAGTTTGGATCTTGGTTCATTCTCAAGCCTCAGACAGTGGTTCAAAGTTTTTTTCTTCCATTTCAGGTGT
CGTGACGTACGGCCACCATGACCGAGTACAAGCCCACGGTGCGCCTCGCCACCCGCGACGACGTCCCCAG
GGCCGTACGCACCCTCGCCGCCGCGTTCGCCGACTACCCCGCCACGCGCCACACCGTCGATCCGGACCGC
CACATCGAGCGGGTCACCGAGCTGCAAGAACTCTTCCTCACGCGCGTCGGGCTCGACATCGGCAAGGTGT
GGGTCGCGGACGACGGCGCCGCCGTGGCGGTCTGGACCACGCCGGAGAGCGTCGAAGCGGGGGCGGTGTT
CGCCGAGATCGGCCCGCGCATGGCCGAGTTGAGCGGTTCCCGGCTGGCCGCGCAGCAACAGATGGAAGGC
CTCCTGGCGCCGCACCGGCCCAAGGAGCCCGCGTGGTTCCTGGCCACCGTCGGAGTCTCGCCCGACCACC
AGGGCAAGGGTCTGGGCAGCGCCGTCGTGCTCCCCGGAGTGGAGGCGGCCGAGCGCGCCGGGGTGCCCGC
CTTCCTGGAGACCTCCGCGCCCCGCAACCTCCCCTTCTACGAGCGGCTCGGCTTCACCGTCACCGCCGAC
GTCGAGGTGCCCGAAGGACCGCGCACCTGGTGCATGACCCGCAAGCCCGGTGCCTGAACGCGTTAAGTCG
ACAATCAACCTCTGGATTACAAAATTTGTGAAAGATTGACTGGTATTCTTAACTATGTTGCTCCTTTTAC
GCTATGTGGATACGCTGCTTTAATGCCTTTGTATCATGCTATTGCTTCCCGTATGGCTTTCATTTTCTCC
TCCTTGTATAAATCCTGGTTGCTGTCTCTTTATGAGGAGTTGTGGCCCGTTGTCAGGCAACGTGGCGTGG
TGTGCACTGTGTTTGCTGACGCAACCCCCACTGGTTGGGGCATTGCCACCACCTGTCAGCTCCTTTCCGG
GACTTTCGCTTTCCCCCTCCCTATTGCCACGGCGGAACTCATCGCCGCCTGCCTTGCCCGCTGCTGGACA
GGGGCTCGGCTGTTGGGCACTGACAATTCCGTGGTGTTGTCGGGGAAATCATCGTCCTTTCCTTGGCTGC
TCGCCTGTGTTGCCACCTGGATTCTGCGCGGGACGTCCTTCTGCTACGTCCCTTCGGCCCTCAATCCAGC
GGACCTTCCTTCCCGCGGCCTGCTGCCGGCTCTGCGGCCTCTTCCGCGTCTTCGCCTTCGCCCTCAGACG
AGTCGGATCTCCCTTTGGGCCGCCTCCCCGCGTCGACTTTAAGACCAATGACTTACAAGGCAGCTGTAGA
TCTTAGCCACTTTTTAAAAGAAAAGGGGGGACTGGAAGGGCTAATTCACTCCCAACGAAGACAAGATCTG
CTTTTTGCTTGTACTGGGTCTCTCTGGTTAGACCAGATCTGAGCCTGGGAGCTCTCTGGCTAACTAGGGA
ACCCACTGCTTAAGCCTCAATAAAGCTTGCCTTGAGTGCTTCAAGTAGTGTGTGCCCGTCTGTTGTGTGA
CTCTGGTAACTAGAGATCCCTCAGACCCTTTTAGTCAGTGTGGAAAATCTCTAGCAGTACGTATAGTAGT
TCATGTCATCTTATTATTCAGTATTTATAACTTGCAAAGAAATGAATATCAGAGAGTGAGAGGAACTTGT
TTATTGCAGCTTATAATGGTTACAAATAAAGCAATAGCATCACAAATTTCACAAATAAAGCATTTTTTTC
ACTGCATTCTAGTTGTGGTTTGTCCAAACTCATCAATGTATCTTATCATGTCTGGCTCTAGCTATCCCGC
CCCTAACTCCGCCCATCCCGCCCCTAACTCCGCCCAGTTCCGCCCATTCTCCGCCCCATGGCTGACTAAT
TTTTTTTATTTATGCAGAGGCCGAGGCCGCCTCGGCCTCTGAGCTATTCCAGAAGTAGTGAGGAGGCTTT
TTTGGAGGCCTAGGGACGTACCCAATTCGCCCTATAGTGAGTCGTATTACGCGCGCTCACTGGCCGTCGT
TTTACAACGTCGTGACTGGGAAAACCCTGGCGTTACCCAACTTAATCGCCTTGCAGCACATCCCCCTTTC
GCCAGCTGGCGTAATAGCGAAGAGGCCCGCACCGATCGCCCTTCCCAACAGTTGCGCAGCCTGAATGGCG
AATGGG
[124 nt withheld, positions 3367-3490]
C
[91 nt withheld, positions 3492-3582]
A
[49 nt withheld, positions 3584-3632]
CCTTTGACGTTGGAGTCCACGTTCTTT
[37 nt withheld, positions 3660-3696]
ACCCTATCTCGGTCTATTCTTTTGATTTATAAGGGATTTTGCCGATTTCGGCCTATTGGTTAAAAAATGA
GCTGATTTAACAAAAATTTAACGCGAATTTTAACAAAATATTAACGCTTACAATTTAGGTGGCACTTTTC
GGGGAAATGTGCGCGGAACCCCTATTTGTTTATTTTTCTAAATACATTCAAATATGTATCCGCTCATGAG
ACAATAACCCTGATAAATGCTTCAATAATATTGAAAAAGGAAGAGTATGAGTATTCAACATTTCCGTGTC
GCCCTTATTCCCTTTTTTGCGGCATTTTGCCTTCCTGTTTTTGCTCACCCAGAAACGCTGGTGAAAGTAA
AAGATGCTGAAGATCAGTTGGGTGCACGAGTGGGTTACATCGAACTGGATCTCAACAGCGGTAAGATCCT
TGAGAGTTTTCGCCCCGAAGAACGTTTTCCAATGATGAGCACTTTTAAAGTTCTGCTATGTGGCGCGGTA
TTATCCCGTATTGACGCCGGGCAAGAGCAACTCGGTCGCCGCATACACTATTCTCAGAATGACTTGGTTG
AGTACTCACCAGTCACAGAAAAGCATCTTACGGATGGCATGACAGTAAGAGAATTATGCAGTGCTGCCAT
AACCATGAGTGATAACACTGCGGCCAACTTACTTCTGACAACGATCGGAGGACCGAAGGAGCTAACCGCT
TTTTTGCACAACATGGGGGATCATGTAACTCGCCTTGATCGTTGGGAACCGGAGCTGAATGAAGCCATAC
CAAACGACGAGCGTGACACCACGATGCCTGTAGCAATGGCAACAACGTTGCGCAAACTATTAACTGGCGA
ACTACTTACTCTAGCTTCCCGGCAACAATTAATAGACTGGATGGAGGCGGATAAAGTTGCAGGACCACTT
CTGCGCTCGGCCCTTCCGGCTGGCTGGTTTATTGCTGATAAATCTGGAGCCGGTGAGCGTGGGTCTCGCG
GTATCATTGCAGCACTGGGGCCAGATGGTAAGCCCTCCCGTATCGTAGTTATCTACACGACGGGGAGTCA
GGCAACTATGGATGAACGAAATAGACAGATCGCTGAGATAGGTGCCTCACTGATTAAGCATTGGTAACTG
TCAGACCAAGTTTACTCATATATACTTTAGATTGATTTAAAACTTCATTTTTAATTTAAAAGGATCTAGG
TGAAGATCCTTTTTGATAATCTCATGACCAAAATCCCTTAACGTGAGTTTTCGTTCCACTGAGCGTCAGA
CCCCGTAGAAAAGATCAAAGGATCTTCTTGAGATCCTTTTTTTCTGCGCGTAATCTGCTGCTTGCAAACA
AAAAAACCACCGCTACCAGCGGTGGTTTGTTTGCCGGATCAAGAGCTACCAACTCTTTTTCCGAAGGTAA
CTGGCTTCAGCAGAGCGCAGATACCAAATACTGTTCTTCTAGTGTAGCCGTAGTTAGGCCACCACTTCAA
GAACTCTGTAGCACCGCCTACATACCTCGCTCTGCTAATCCTGTTACCAGTGGCTGCTGCCAGTGGCGAT
AAGTCGTGTCTTACCGGGTTGGACTCAAGACGATAGTTACCGGATAAGGCGCAGCGGTCGGGCTGAACGG
GGGGTTCGTGCACACAGCCCAGCTTGGAGCGAACGACCTACACCGAACTGAGATACCTACAGCGTGAGCT
ATGAGAAAGCGCCACGCTTCCCGAAGGGAGAAAGGCGGACAGGTATCCGGTAAGCGGCAGGGTCGGAACA
GGAGAGCGCACGAGGGAGCTTCCAGGGGGAAACGCCTGGTATCTTTATAGTCCTGTCGGGTTTCGCCACC
TCTGACTTGAGCGTCGATTTTTGTGATGCTCGTCAGGGGGGCGGAGCCTATGGAAAAACGCCAGCAACGC
GGCCTTTTTACGGTTCCTGGCCTTTTGCTGGCCTTTTGCTCACATGTTCTTTCCTGCGTTATCCCCTGAT
TCTGTGGATAACCGTATTACCGCCTTTGAGTGAGCTGATACCGCTCGCCGCAGCCGAACGACCGAGCGCA
GCGAGTCAGTGAGCGAGGAAGCGGAAGAGCGCCCAATACGCAAACCGCCTCTCCCCGCGCGTTGGCCGAT
TCATTAATGCAGCTGGCACGACAGGTTTCCCGACTGGAAAGCGGGCAGTGAGCGCAACGCAATTAATGTG
AGTTAGCTCACTCATTAGGCACCCCAGGCTTTACACTTTATGCTTCCGGCTCGTATGTTGTGTGGAATTG
TGAGCGGATAACAATTTCACACAGGAAACAGCTATGACCATGATTACGCCAAGCGCGCAATTAACCCTCA
CTAAAGGGAACAAAAGCTGGAGCTGCAAGCTTAATGTAGTCTTATGCAATACTCTTGTAGTCTTGCAACA
TGGTAACGATGAGTTAGCAACATGCCTTACAAGGAGAGAAAAAGCACCGTGCATGCCGATTGGTGGAAGT
AAGGTGGTACGATCGTGCCTTATTAGGAAGGCAACAGACGGGTCTGACATGGATTGGACGAACCACTGAA
TTGCCGCATTGCAGAGATATTGTATTTAAGTGCCTAGCTCGATACATAAACGGGTCTCTCTGGTTAGACC
AGATCTGAGCCTGGGAGCTCTCTGGCTAACTAGGGAACCCACTGCTTAAGCCTCAATAAAGCTTGCCTTG
AGTGCTTCAAGTAGTGTGTGCCCGTCTGTTGTGTGACTCTGGTAACTAGAGATCCCTCAGACCCTTTTAG
TCAGTGTGGAAAATCTCTAGCAGTGGCGCCCGAACAGGGACTTGAAAGCGAAAGGGAAACCAGAGGAGCT
CTCTCGACGCAGGACTCGGCTTGCTGAAGCGCGCACGGCAAGAGGCGAGGGGCGGCGACTGGTGAGTACG
CCAAAAATTTTGACTAGCGGAGGCTAGAAGGAGAGAGATGGGTGCGAGAGCGTCAGTATTAAGCGGGGGA
GAATTAGATCGCGATGGGAAAAAATTCGGTTAAGGCCAGGGGGAAAGAAAAAATATAAATTAAAACATAT
AGTATGGGCAAGCAGGGAGCTAGAACGATTCGCAGTTAATCCTGGCCTGTTAGAAACATCAGAAGGCTGT
AGACAAATACTGGGACAGCTACAACCATCCCTTCAGACAGGATCAGAAGAACTTAGATCATTATATAATA
CAGTAGCAACCCTCTATTGTGTGCATCAAAGGATAGAGATAAAAGACACCAAGGAAGCTTTAGACAAGAT
AGAGGAAGAGCAAAACAAAAGTAAGACCACCGCACAGCAAGCGGCCGCTGATCTTCAGACCTGGAGGAGG
AGATATGAGGGACAATTGGAGAAGTGAATTATATAAATATAAAGTAGTAAAAATTGAACCATTAGGAGTA
GCACCCACCAAGGCAAAGAGAAGAGTGGTGCAGAGAGAAAAAAGAGCAGTGGGAATAGGAGCTTTGTTCC
TTGGGTTCTTGGGAGCAGCAGGAAGCACTATGGGCGCAGCGTCAATGACGCTGACGGTACAGGCCAGACA
ATTATTGTCTGGTATAGTGCAGCAGCAGAACAATTTGCTGAGGGCTATTGAGGCGCAACAGCATCTGTTG
CAACTCACAGTCTGGGGCATCAAGCAGCTCCAGGCAAGAATCCTGGCTGTGGAAAGATACCTAAAGGATC
AACAGCTCCTGGGGATTTGGGGTTGCTCTGGAAAACTCATTTGCACCACTGCTGTGCCTTGGAATGCTAG
TTGGAGTAATAAATCTCTGGAACAGATTTGGAATCACACGACCTGGATGGAGTGGGACAGAGAAATTAAC
AATTACACAAGCTTAATACACTCCTTAATTGAAGAATCGCAAAACCAGCAAGAAAAGAATGAACAAGAAT
TATTGGAATTAGATAAATGGGCAAGTTTGTGGAATTGGTTTAACATAACAAATTGGCTGTGGTATATAAA
ATTATTCATAATGATAGTAGGAGGCTTGGTAGGTTTAAGAATAGTTTTTGCTGTACTTTCTATAGTGAAT
AGAGTTAGGCAGGGATATTCACCATTATCGTTTCAGACCCACCTCCCAACCCCGAGGGGACCCAGAGAGG
GCCTATTTCCCATGATTCCTTCATATTTGCATATACGATACAAGGCTGTTAGAGAGATAATTAGAATTAA
TTTGACTGTAAACACAAAGATATTAGTACAAAATACGTGACGTAGAAAGTAATAATTTCTTGGGTAGTTT
GCAGTTTTAAAATTATGTTTTAAAATGGACTATCATATGCTTACCGTAACTTGAAAGTATTTCGATTTCT
TGGCTTTATATATCTTGTGGAAAGGACGAAACACCGCTACTCGCACCTGAACATCGGTTTTAGAGCTAGA
AATAGCAAGTTAAAATAAGGCTAGTCCGTTATCAACTTGAAAAAGTGGCACCGAGTCGGTGCTTTTTTAA
GCTTGGCGTAACTAGATCTTGAGACAAATGGCAGTATTCATCCACAATTTTAAAAGAAAAGGGGGGATTG
GGGGGTACAGTGCAGGGGAAAGAATAGTAGACATAATAGCAACAGACATACAAACTAAAGAATTACAAAA
ACAAATTACAAAAATTCAAAATTTTCGGGTTTATTACAGGGACAGCAGAGATCCACTTTGGCGCCGGCTC
GAGGGGG
Features (pLannotate 1.2.2; 29 found; start..end, strand, type, name):
     14..80      +  CDS            small t antigen (fragment): SV40 (simian virus 40) small t antigen
    106..317     +  promoter       EF-1α core promoter: core promoter for human elongation factor EF-1α
    318..1256    +  intron         EF-1α intron A: intron upstream of the start codon of human EF-1α
   1278..1877    +  CDS            PuroR (fragment): puromycin N-acetyltransferase; pac from Streptomyces; confers resistance to puromycin
   1893..2481    +  misc_feature   WPRE: woodchuck hepatitis virus posttranscriptional regulatory element
   2532..2551    +  misc_feature   cPPT/CTS (fragment): central polypurine tract and central termination sequence of HIV-1
   2553..2786    +  LTR            3' LTR (ΔU3): self-inactivating 3' long terminal repeat (LTR) from HIV-1
   2864..2985    +  polyA_signal   SV40 poly(A) signal: SV40 polyadenylation signal
   3025..3160    +  rep_origin     SV40 ori: SV40 origin of replication
   3181..3199    -  promoter       T7 promoter: promoter for bacteriophage T7 RNA polymerase
   3207..3362    +  CDS            lacZα (fragment): LacZα fragment of β-galactosidase; lacZ fragment
   3367..3795    +  rep_origin     f1 ori (sequence partly withheld): f1 bacteriophage origin of replication; arrow indicates direction of (+) strand synthesis
   3848..3952    +  promoter       AmpR promoter: bla
   3953..4813    +  CDS            AmpR: β-lactamase; bla; confers resistance to ampicillin, carbenicillin, and related antibiotics
   4984..5572    +  rep_origin     ori: high-copy-number ColE1/pMB1/pBR322/pUC origin of replication
   5755..5847    +  CDS            lacI (fragment): lac repressor; lacI; The lac repressor binds to the lac operator to inhibit transcription in E. coli. This inhibition can be relieved by adding lactose or isopropyl-β-D-thiogalactopyranoside (IPTG).
   5860..5881    +  protein_bind   CAP binding site: CAP binding activates transcription in the presence of cAMP. E. coli catabolite activator protein
   5896..5926    +  promoter       lac promoter: promoter for the E. coli lac operon
   5934..5950    +  protein_bind   lac operator: The lac repressor binds to the lac operator to inhibit transcription in E. coli. This inhibition can be relieved by adding lactose or isopropyl-β-D-thiogalactopyranoside (IPTG). lac repressor encoded by lacI
   5995..6013    +  promoter       T3 promoter: promoter for bacteriophage T3 RNA polymerase
   6041..6267    +  promoter       RSV promoter: Rous sarcoma virus enhancer/promoter
   6268..6448    +  LTR            5' LTR (truncated): truncated 5' long terminal repeat (LTR) from HIV-1
   6495..6620    +  misc_feature   HIV-1 Ψ: packaging signal of human immunodeficiency virus type 1
   6604..6967    +  CDS            HIV-1 gag (fragment): gag protein from human immunodeficiency virus 1; gag
   7113..7346    +  misc_feature   RRE: The Rev response element (RRE) of HIV-1 allows for Rev-dependent mRNA export from the nucleus to the cytoplasm.
   7723..7749    +  CDS            Rev (fragment): human immunodeficiency virus 1 (HIV-1) Rev protein; rev; enhances nuclear export of unspliced and incompletely spliced viral mRNAs
   7753..7993    +  promoter       U6 promoter: RNA polymerase III promoter for human U6 snRNA
   8023..8098    +  misc_RNA       gRNA scaffold: guide RNA scaffold for the Streptococcus pyogenes CRISPR/Cas9 system
   8154..8271    +  misc_feature   cPPT/CTS: central polypurine tract and central termination sequence of HIV-1
