[The description below was written by a language model from this plasmid's Addgene catalogue record and pLannotate feature annotations shown in this document.]
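Description:
PFKL gRNA (BRDN0001145187) is a third-generation lentiviral CRISPR guide plasmid built on the lentiGuide-Puro backbone, carrying a single guide RNA designed against human PFKL (the liver-type phosphofructokinase, also known as PFK-L or ATP-PFK). It is maintained in E. coli as a high-copy plasmid through a ColE1/pUC-type origin and selected with ampicillin via the β-lactamase gene. An f1 origin, SV40 origin and remnants of a lac/T7/T3 cloning region are also annotated in the bacterial backbone.

The lentiviral portion begins with an RSV promoter fused to a truncated HIV-1 5' LTR, which drives Tat-independent production of the viral genomic RNA in packaging cells. It is followed by the Ψ packaging signal with a partial gag sequence, and by the Rev response element for nuclear export. Within the transfer cassette, a human U6 RNA polymerase III promoter transcribes the PFKL-targeting spacer joined to the Streptococcus pyogenes Cas9 gRNA scaffold. A cPPT/CTS element lies downstream, which aids nuclear import of the viral genome. A separate EF-1α promoter with its first intron expresses puromycin N-acetyltransferase so that transduced mammalian cells can be selected with puromycin, and a WPRE enhances expression of that transcript. The cassette ends in a ΔU3 self-inactivating 3' LTR, followed by an SV40 polyadenylation signal.

The plasmid does not encode Cas9, so it is intended for use alongside a separate Cas9 lentivector or in cells that already express Cas9, typically to disrupt PFKL. According to the depositor, the guide belongs to a human kinome gRNA collection developed with optimized sgRNA design rules.
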