Addgene plasmid #77411: PFKL gRNA (BRDN0001145187)
Purpose: 3rd generation lentiviral gRNA plasmid targeting human PFKL
Depositing lab: John Doench & David Root. Depositing organization: Broad Institute. Publication: Optimized sgRNA design to maximize activity and minimize off-target effects of CRISPR-Cas9. Doench JG, Fusi N, Sullender M, Hegde M, Vaimberg EW, Donovan KF, Smith I, Tothova Z, Wilen C, Orchard R, Virgin HW, Listgarten J, Root DE. Nat Biotechnol. 2016 Jan 18. doi: 10.1038/nbt.3437. PubMed 26780180.
Backbone
  Vector backbone: lentiGuide-Puro
  Backbone manufacturer: Zhang Lab (Addgene plasmid # 52963)
  Vector type: Mammalian Expression, Lentiviral, CRISPR
  Selectable markers: Puromycin
Growth in bacteria
  Bacterial resistance: Ampicillin, 100 μg/mL
  Growth temperature: 37°C
  Growth strain: DH5alpha
  Copy number: High Copy
Gene/Insert
  Gene/Insert name: PFKL (alt names: PFKL; NM_001002021.2)
  gRNA/shRNA sequence: CTACTCGCACCTGAACATCG
  Species: H. sapiens (human)
  Entrez Gene: PFKL (a.k.a. ATP-PFK, PFK-B, PFK-L)
  Promoter: hU6
  Cloning method: Unknown
  Sequencing primers: 5′ U6-F; 3′ pS2-R
Terms and licenses: Academic/Nonprofit Terms; Industry Terms: Not Available to Industry
Depositor comments: The gRNA was designed to target the following Genbank reference sequence(s): NM_001002021.2,NM_002626.5. Note that this plasmid does NOT contain Cas9. It should be used in conjunction with lentiCas9-Blast (Addgene #52962) or otherwise with cell lines already expressing Cas9. Browse the full kinome gRNA library at http://www.addgene.org/pooled-library/broadgpp-human-kinome/ or visit http://www.broadinstitute.org/rnai/public/ for detailed protocols and information.
How to cite: PFKL gRNA (BRDN0001145187) was a gift from John Doench & David Root (Addgene plasmid # 77411 ; http://n2t.net/addgene:77411 ; RRID:Addgene_77411)
