>Addgene plasmid #77411 | PFKL gRNA (BRDN0001145187) | depositor partial sequence | sequence record 144871 | Target Sequence
CTACTCGCACCTGAACATCG
