>Addgene plasmid #77411 | PFKL gRNA (BRDN0001145187) | addgene partial sequence | sequence record 187709 | hU6-F
GAAAGTAATAATTTCTTGGGTAGTTTGCAGTTTTAAAATTATGTTTTAAAATGGACTATCATATGCTTAC
CGTAACTTGAAAGTATTTCGATTTCTTGGCTTTATATATCTTGTGGAAAGGACGAAACACCGCTACTCGC
ACCTGAACATCGGTTTTAGAGCTAGAAATAGCAAGTTAAAATAAGGCTAGTCCGTTATCAACTTGAAAAA
GTGGCACCGAGTCGGTGCTTTTTTAAGCTTGGCGTAACTAGATCTTGAGACAAATGGCAGTATTCATCCA
CAATTTTAAAAGAAAAGGGGGGATTGGGGGGTACAGTGCAGGGGAAAGAATAGTAGACATAATAGCAACA
GACATACAAACTAAAGAATTACAAAAACAAATTACAAAAATTCAAAATTTTCGGGTTTATTACAGGGACA
GCAGAGATCCACTTTGGCGCCGGCTCGAGGGGGCCCGGGTGCAAAGATGGATAAAGTTTTAAACAGAGAG
GAATCTTTGCAGCTAATGGACCTTCTAGGTCTTGAAAGGAGTGGGAATTGGCTCCGGTGCCCGTCAGTGG
GCAGAGCGCA
